>Addgene plasmid #30225 | pET-3c-rhVTN-N | depositor full sequence | sequence record 13883 | Author sequence
TTCTCATGTTTGACAGCTTATCATCGATAAGCTTTAATGCGGTAGTTTATCACAGTTAAATTGCTAACGC
AGTCAGGCACCGTGTATGAAATCTAACAATGCGCTCATCGTCATCCTCGGCACCGTCACCCTGGATGCTG
TAGGCATAGGCTTGGTTATGCCGGTACTGCCGGGCCTCTTGCGGGATATCGTCCATTCCGACAGCATCGC
CAGTCACTATGGCGTGCTGCTAGCGCTATATGCGTTGATGCAATTTCTATGCGCACCCGTTCTCGGAGCA
CTGTCCGACCGCTTTGGCCGCCGCCCAGTCCTGCTCGCTTCGCTACTTGGAGCCACTATCGACTACGCGA
TCATGGCGACCACACCCGTCCTGTGGATATCCGGATATAGTTCCTCCTTTCAGCAAAAAACCCCTCAAGA
CCCGTTTAGAGGCCCCAAGGGGTTATGCTAGTTATTGCTCAGCGGTGGCAGCAGCCAACTCAGCTTCCTT
TCGGGCTTTGTTAGCAGCCGGATCCCTACAGATGGCCAGGAGCTGGGCAGCCCAGCCAGTACTGAGCGAT
GGAGCGTGGGTAGGGAGGGTCCACAGTGTCCACTCGCCGTGTGCGAAGATTGACTCGGTAGTACTTGTCT
CCAGAGAAGAAGAAGACACTCTGGATGGGTTCACAGGTGGCAGGCACAAGCCAGTCCATCCTGTAGTCAT
CATAGTTGTTGGCTCCCAAGTTGCTCTCCTCACTGGAGAACAAGGACAGCCACATGGCGCGGGATGGCCG
GCGGGAGTTCTGGTTGCGGCCACGGCTGTGGCCTCGTTGTGAACGGTAGCCTTTGCGGTTGCGATGCCTA
AACCTTTGTTTCTTGGCCAAGGAGGGGCGGGGTGCCATGCCTGAGATGTAGATGCGGCCAGCCATGGCTG
CGTCCACTTGCCCTGGCACACCGTGCCAGTCCCGGCTAATGAACTGGGGCTGTCTGGTACCAGCAGAGGT
TCTGCCCCAGAAGAGAAGCTCGAAGATGTCCTCCCAGCTGTCCCGCTGCATCATGGCAAAGTGTTCAAAC
ACAGCCGACAGGGAGCTGCCTTCACACTCCTCCTGACTGGGCTGGTGCTGGAACTGGTACTCCCAGTACT
GTTTCCCCTTGAAGAAGTAGACCCGCTCCCGGCCACTGTAGCTATGGGCAGGGAGGGCCAAGGCTGCATC
CACGTTGTCCGGGATGCCATCGAAGCCGTCAGAGATATTTCGGGGGTAATCAGGGTCCAGGACACCATCC
TCAAAGCGCCAGTACTGACTACCCTTGAAGAGGTAGGTCTTCCCCTGACAGTTGATGCGGGTGAAGGCGG
CATCGATGGGGCCCTCGATGCCCCAGACATCTCGGATGAGCTTGGGGTACCCAGGCCTCACTGCCTTTTC
GTCCAGTTCATAGCAGTACTGCCCTCGGAAGGCAAAGAGGGAACCGTTCTTGAGGTCGGTGAAGGCGTCG
AAGGGCTTCCCACTGCACAGCTCCTCCTCTGCTGGGGGCTGAGGTCTCCCTGGATGAAGGGTCTCAGGCC
TTGAGTCTATCCCCTCAGGCTTAGAGGCGCCCACCTCAGGCGCAGGGGCCTCTTCCTCAGGTTTCAGAAC
AGGTGTCTGCTCAGGATTCCCTTTGGACTGGGCCTGGAGGTCAGAGGTCAGGGAGGGGCCCCCCACCTGT
TCATGGACAGTGGCATTGTTTTTCTCCTCGCCATCGTCATAGACCGTGTACTCATCCTCCGGCATAGTGA
ACACATCCCCGCGAGTCACCATATGTATATCTCCTTCTTAAAGTTAAACAAAATTATTTCTAGAGGGAAA
CCGTTGTGGTCTCCCTATAGTGAGTCGTATTAATTTCGCGGGATCGAGATCTCGATCCTCTACGCCGGAC
GCATCGTGGCCGGCATCACCGGCGCCACAGGTGCGGTTGCTGGCGCCTATATCGCCGACATCACCGATGG
GGAAGATCGGGCTCGCCACTTCGGGCTCATGAGCGCTTGTTTCGGCGTGGGTATGGTGGCAGGCCCCGTG
GCCGGGGGACTGTTGGGCGCCATCTCCTTGCATGCACCATTCCTTGCGGCGGCGGTGCTCAACGGCCTCA
ACCTACTACTGGGCTGCTTCCTAATGCAGGAGTCGCATAAGGGAGAGCGTCGACCGATGCCCTTGAGAGC
CTTCAACCCAGTCAGCTCCTTCCGGTGGGCGCGGGGCATGACTATCGTCGCCGCACTTATGACTGTCTTC
TTTATCATGCAACTCGTAGGACAGGTGCCGGCAGCGCTCTGGGTCATTTTCGGCGAGGACCGCTTTCGCT
GGAGCGCGACGATGATCGGCCTGTCGCTTGCGGTATTCGGAATCTTGCACGCCCTCGCTCAAGCCTTCGT
CACTGGTCCCGCCACCAAACGTTTCGGCGAGAAGCAGGCCATTATCGCCGGCATGGCGGCCGACGCGCTG
GGCTACGTCTTGCTGGCGTTCGCGACGCGAGGCTGGATGGCCTTCCCCATTATGATTCTTCTCGCTTCCG
GCGGCATCGGGATGCCCGCGTTGCAGGCCATGCTGTCCAGGCAGGTAGATGACGACCATCAGGGACAGCT
TCAAGGATCGCTCGCGGCTCTTACCAGCCTAACTTCGATCACTGGACCGCTGATCGTCACGGCGATTTAT
GCCGCCTCGGCGAGCACATGGAACGGGTTGGCATGGATTGTAGGCGCCGCCCTATACCTTGTCTGCCTCC
CCGCGTTGCGTCGCGGTGCATGGAGCCGGGCCACCTCGACCTGAATGGAAGCCGGCGGCACCTCGCTAAC
GGATTCACCACTCCAAGAATTGGAGCCAATCAATTCTTGCGGAGAACTGTGAATGCGCAAACCAACCCTT
GGCAGAACATATCCATCGCGTCCGCCATCTCCAGCAGCCGCACGCGGCGCATCTCGGGCAGCGTTGGGTC
CTGGCCACGGGTGCGCATGATCGTGCTCCTGTCGTTGAGGACCCGGCTAGGCTGGCGGGGTTGCCTTACT
GGTTAGCAGAATGAATCACCGATACGCGAGCGAACGTGAAGCGACTGCTGCTGCAAAACGTCTGCGACCT
GAGCAACAACATGAATGGTCTTCGGTTTCCGTGTTTCGTAAAGTCTGGAAACGCGGAAGTCAGCGCCCTG
CACCATTATGTTCCGGATCTGCATCGCAGGATGCTGCTGGCTACCCTGTGGAACACCTACATCTGTATTA
ACGAAGCGCTGGCATTGACCCTGAGTGATTTTTCTCTGGTCCCGCCGCATCCATACCGCCAGTTGTTTAC
CCTCACAACGTTCCAGTAACCGGGCATGTTCATCATCAGTAACCCGTATCGTGAGCATCCTCTCTCGTTT
CATCGGTATCATTACCCCCATGAACAGAAATCCCCCTTACACGGAGGCATCAGTGACCAAACAGGAAAAA
ACCGCCCTTAACATGGCCCGCTTTATCAGAAGCCAGACATTAACGCTTCTGGAGAAACTCAACGAGCTGG
ACGCGGATGAACAGGCAGACATCTGTGAATCGCTTCACGACCACGCTGATGAGCTTTACCGCAGCTGCCT
CGCGCGTTTCGGTGATGACGGTGAAAACCTCTGACACATGCAGCTCCCGGAGACGGTCACAGCTTGTCTG
TAAGCGGATGCCGGGAGCAGACAAGCCCGTCAGGGCGCGTCAGCGGGTGTTGGCGGGTGTCGGGGCGCAG
CCATGACCCAGTCACGTAGCGATAGCGGAGTGTATACTGGCTTAACTATGCGGCATCAGAGCAGATTGTA
CTGAGAGTGCACCATATATGCGGTGTGAAATACCGCACAGATGCGTAAGGAGAAAATACCGCATCAGGCG
CTCTTCCGCTTCCTCGCTCACTGACTCGCTGCGCTCGGTCGTTCGGCTGCGGCGAGCGGTATCAGCTCAC
TCAAAGGCGGTAATACGGTTATCCACAGAATCAGGGGATAACGCAGGAAAGAACATGTGAGCAAAAGGCC
AGCAAAAGGCCAGGAACCGTAAAAAGGCCGCGTTGCTGGCGTTTTTCCATAGGCTCCGCCCCCCTGACGA
GCATCACAAAAATCGACGCTCAAGTCAGAGGTGGCGAAACCCGACAGGACTATAAAGATACCAGGCGTTT
CCCCCTGGAAGCTCCCTCGTGCGCTCTCCTGTTCCGACCCTGCCGCTTACCGGATACCTGTCCGCCTTTC
TCCCTTCGGGAAGCGTGGCGCTTTCTCATAGCTCACGCTGTAGGTATCTCAGTTCGGTGTAGGTCGTTCG
CTCCAAGCTGGGCTGTGTGCACGAACCCCCCGTTCAGCCCGACCGCTGCGCCTTATCCGGTAACTATCGT
CTTGAGTCCAACCCGGTAAGACACGACTTATCGCCACTGGCAGCAGCCACTGGTAACAGGATTAGCAGAG
CGAGGTATGTAGGCGGTGCTACAGAGTTCTTGAAGTGGTGGCCTAACTACGGCTACACTAGAAGGACAGT
ATTTGGTATCTGCGCTCTGCTGAAGCCAGTTACCTTCGGAAAAAGAGTTGGTAGCTCTTGATCCGGCAAA
CAAACCACCGCTGGTAGCGGTGGTTTTTTTGTTTGCAAGCAGCAGATTACGCGCAGAAAAAAAGGATCTC
AAGAAGATCCTTTGATCTTTTCTACGGGGTCTGACGCTCAGTGGAACGAAAACTCACGTTAAGGGATTTT
GGTCATGAGATTATCAAAAAGGATCTTCACCTAGATCCTTTTAAATTAAAAATGAAGTTTTAAATCAATC
TAAAGTATATATGAGTAAACTTGGTCTGACAGTTACCAATGCTTAATCAGTGAGGCACCTATCTCAGCGA
TCTGTCTATTTCGTTCATCCATAGTTGCCTGACTCCCCGTCGTGTAGATAACTACGATACGGGAGGGCTT
ACCATCTGGCCCCAGTGCTGCAATGATACCGCGAGACCCACGCTCACCGGCTCCAGATTTATCAGCAATA
AACCAGCCAGCCGGAAGGGCCGAGCGCAGAAGTGGTCCTGCAACTTTATCCGCCTCCATCCAGTCTATTA
ATTGTTGCCGGGAAGCTAGAGTAAGTAGTTCGCCAGTTAATAGTTTGCGCAACGTTGTTGCCATTGCTGC
AGGCATCGTGGTGTCACGCTCGTCGTTTGGTATGGCTTCATTCAGCTCCGGTTCCCAACGATCAAGGCGA
GTTACATGATCCCCCATGTTGTGCAAAAAAGCGGTTAGCTCCTTCGGTCCTCCGATCGTTGTCAGAAGTA
AGTTGGCCGCAGTGTTATCACTCATGGTTATGGCAGCACTGCATAATTCTCTTACTGTCATGCCATCCGT
AAGATGCTTTTCTGTGACTGGTGAGTACTCAACCAAGTCATTCTGAGAATAGTGTATGCGGCGACCGAGT
TGCTCTTGCCCGGCGTCAACACGGGATAATACCGCGCCACATAGCAGAACTTTAAAAGTGCTCATCATTG
GAAAACGTTCTTCGGGGCGAAAACTCTCAAGGATCTTACCGCTGTTGAGATCCAGTTCGATGTAACCCAC
TCGTGCACCCAACTGATCTTCAGCATCTTTTACTTTCACCAGCGTTTCTGGGTGAGCAAAAACAGGAAGG
CAAAATGCCGCAAAAAAGGGAATAAGGGCGACACGGAAATGTTGAATACTCATACTCTTCCTTTTTCAAT
ATTATTGAAGCATTTATCAGGGTTATTGTCTCATGAGCGGATACATATTTGAATGTATTTAGAAAAATAA
ACAAATAGGGGTTCCGCGCACATTTCCCCGAAAAGTGCCACCTGACGTCTAAGAAACCATTATTATCATG
ACATTAACCTATAAAAATAGGCGTATCACGAGGCCCTTTCGTCTTCAAGAA
Features (pLannotate 1.2.2; 14 found; start..end, strand, type, name):
     10..38      +  promoter       tet promoter: E. coli promoter for tetracycline efflux protein gene
     86..378     +  CDS            TcR (fragment): tetracycline efflux protein; tet; confers resistance to tetracycline
    404..451     -  terminator     T7 terminator: transcription terminator for bacteriophage T7 RNA polymerase
    459..508     -  CDS            SET1 (fragment): solubility-enhancement tag derived from T7 phage gene 10B
    519..1769    -  CDS            VTN (fragment): VTNC_HUMAN - Experimental evidence at protein level: Swiss-Prot protein existence level 1. Somatomedin-B is a growth hormone-dependent serum factor with protease-inhibiting activity. From Homo sapiens (Human).
   1780..1802    -  RBS            RBS: efficient ribosome binding site from bacteriophage T7 gene 10 (Olins and Rangwala, 1989)
   1834..1852    -  promoter       T7 promoter: promoter for bacteriophage T7 RNA polymerase
   1874..2774    +  CDS            TcR (fragment): tetracycline efflux protein; tet; confers resistance to tetracycline
   3016..3396    -  CDS            YPB1_ECOLX: Protein predicted: Swiss-Prot protein existence level 4. From Escherichia coli.
   3413..3604    +  CDS            rop: Rop protein, which maintains plasmids at low copy number; rop
   3706..3848    +  misc_feature   bom: basis of mobility region from pBR322
   4034..4622    -  rep_origin     ori: high-copy-number ColE1/pMB1/pBR322/pUC origin of replication
   4793..5653    -  CDS            AmpR: β-lactamase; bla; confers resistance to ampicillin, carbenicillin, and related antibiotics
   5654..5758    -  promoter       AmpR promoter: bla
