[The description below was written by a language model from this plasmid's Addgene catalogue record and pLannotate feature annotations shown in this document.]
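Description:
pET-3c-rhVTN-N is a bacterial expression plasmid built on the Novagen pET-3c backbone for producing a truncated recombinant form of human vitronectin (VTN) in E. coli. The depositor's full sequence is 5,861 nt, consistent with a 4.6 kb backbone plus an insert of about 1.25 kb. The backbone is pBR322-derived: it carries a ColE1/pMB1-type origin together with the rop gene and the bom mobility region. The presence of rop fits the low-copy designation in the record, even though the automated annotation labels the origin generically as high-copy. Selection is by ampicillin through the β-lactamase gene and its own promoter. The two annotated tetracycline-resistance fragments are remnants of the pBR322 tet gene, which is interrupted by the T7 expression cassette and should not be regarded as a functional marker.

The expression cassette runs on the minus strand and consists of a T7 promoter, the strong ribosome binding site from phage T7 gene 10, the VTN coding sequence, and a T7 terminator, so transcription depends on a host strain that supplies T7 RNA polymerase. A short fragment of T7 gene 10 sequence annotated downstream of the insert appears to be residual vector sequence, and no affinity tag is recorded. The insert, cloned between the NdeI and BamHI sites, lacks the 19-residue signal peptide that is normally cleaved from the mature protein, and it additionally deletes amino acids 20–62 from the N-terminus of mature vitronectin. According to the depositor comments, it is one of four related VTN constructs. The associated publication concerns chemically defined conditions for deriving and culturing human induced pluripotent stem cells, which points to use of the purified protein as a defined culture component, though the record does not describe its specific role.
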