Addgene plasmid #30225: pET-3c-rhVTN-N
Depositing lab: James Thomson. Depositing organization: University of Wisconsin, Madison. Publication: Chemically defined conditions for human iPSC derivation and culture. Chen G, Gulbranson DR, Hou Z, Bolin JM, Ruotti V, Probasco MD, Smuga-Otto K, Howden SE, Diol NR, Propson NE, Wagner R, Lee GO, Antosiewicz-Bourget J, Teng JM, Thomson JA. Nat Methods. 2011 May;8(5):424-9. doi: 10.1038/nmeth.1593. Epub 2011 Apr 10. PubMed 21478862.
Backbone
  Vector backbone: pET-3c
  Backbone manufacturer: Novagen
  Backbone size w/o insert (bp): 4607
  Vector type: Bacterial Expression
Growth in bacteria
  Bacterial resistance: Ampicillin, 100 μg/mL
  Growth temperature: 37°C
  Growth strain: DH5alpha
  Growth instructions: DH5a in LB media
  Copy number: Low Copy
Gene/Insert
  Gene/Insert name: rhVitronectin with N terminus cleavage (alt names: VTN; rhVTN-N; VTN-N)
  Species: H. sapiens (human)
  Insert size (bp): 1254
  Mutation: deleted amino acids: 20*-62
  Entrez Gene: VTN (a.k.a. V75, VN, VNT)
  Cloning method: Restriction Enzyme; 5′ cloning site BamHI (not destroyed); 3′ cloning site NdeI (not destroyed)
  Sequencing primers: 5′ T7; 3′ T7
Terms and licenses: Academic/Nonprofit Terms; Industry Terms: Not Available to Industry
Depositor comments: Note that the first 19 amino acids are the signal peptide for VTN, which is cleaved off on the mature protein during normally protein synthesis in mammalian cells. That means wild type mature VTN starts from aa20. That is why none of the four constructs have amino acid 1-19 and why pET-3c-rhVTN-N is a deletion of aa 20-62 from WT VTN.
How to cite: pET-3c-rhVTN-N was a gift from James Thomson (Addgene plasmid # 30225 ; http://n2t.net/addgene:30225 ; RRID:Addgene_30225)
