>Addgene plasmid #30225 | pET-3c-rhVTN-N | addgene partial sequence | sequence record 35388 | 30225 with pBRrevBam
GCCACGATGCGTCCGGCGTAGAGGATCGAGATCTCGATCCCGCGAAATTAATACGACTCACTATAGGGAG
ACCACAACGGTTTCCCTCTAGAAATAATTTTGTTTAACTTTAAGAAGGAGATATACATATGGTGACTCGC
GGGGATGTGTTCACTATGCCGGAGGATGAGTACACGGTCTATGACGATGGCGAGGAGAAAAACAATGCCA
CTGTCCATGAACAGGTGGGGGGCCCCTCCCTGACCTCTGACCTCCAGGCCCAGTCCAAAGGGAATCCTGA
GCAGACACCTGTTCTGAAACCTGAGGAAGAGGCCCCTGCGCCTGAGGTGGGCGCCTCTAAGCCTGAGGGG
ATAGACTCAAGGCCTGAGACCCTTCATCCAGGGAGACCTCAGCCCCCAGCAGAGGAGGAGCTGTGCAGTG
GGAAGCCCTTCGACGCCTTCACCGACCTCAAGAACGGTTCCCTCTTTGCCTTCCGAGGGCAGTACTGCTA
TGAACTGGACGAAAAGGCAGTGAGGCCTGGGTACCCCAAGCTCATCCGAGATGTCTGGGGCATCGAGGGC
CCCATCGATGCCGCCTTCACCCGCATCAACTGTCAGGGGAAGACCTACCTCTTCAAGGGTAGTCAGTACT
GGCGCTTTGAGGATGGTGTCCTGGACCCTGATTACCCCCGAAATATCTCTGACGGCTTCGATGGCATCCC
GGACAACGTGGATGCAGCCTTGGCCCTCCCTGCCCATAGCTACAGTGGCCGGGAGCGGGTCTACTTCT
